>Addgene plasmid #223664 | mTph2p(330bp)-mut1-Luc | addgene full sequence | sequence record 443482 | Addgene NGS Result
AACATACGCTCTCCATCAAAACAAAACGAAACAAAACAAACTAGCAAAATAGGCTGTCCCCAGTGCAAGT
GCAGGTGCCAGAACATTTCTCTATCGATAGGTACCGAGCTCTTACGCGTCTCTTGCTTAAGAATTTTCCA
TTCTTCAAAGGATTGTCAAGCTTTCCTGTGGCTTTCTAAAGTTGGAAAAGTACAAATATAATCTTGTCTA
TGCCTGTCAAATTGCTGGGTCTGATCGAGCAATAAAATTGTATCAGAAGAGTATCAAAGGAATGATGGGC
CTATGGGCATTTCATTTCCATATATTTCTTACTTAATGAAGAACATTCTAGAAGGTTAGCATCTGAGCTA
AGTTCAAGCCTCGAATTTCAAAAGCCTGAATATCCTTCTACATGGAAACACCATGGGTTTTGGAAGCAGA
CTTCTTATGAAAGCCCCCGGGCTCGAGATCTGCGATCTAAGTAAGCTTGGCATTCCGGTACTGTTGGTAA
AGCCACCATGGAAGACGCCAAAAACATAAAGAAAGGCCCGGCGCCATTCTATCCGCTGGAAGATGGAACC
GCTGGAGAGCAACTGCATAAGGCTATGAAGAGATACGCCCTGGTTCCTGGAACAATTGCTTTTACAGATG
CACATATCGAGGTGGACATCACTTACGCTGAGTACTTCGAAATGTCCGTTCGGTTGGCAGAAGCTATGAA
ACGATATGGGCTGAATACAAATCACAGAATCGTCGTATGCAGTGAAAACTCTCTTCAATTCTTTATGCCG
GTGTTGGGCGCGTTATTTATCGGAGTTGCAGTTGCGCCCGCGAACGACATTTATAATGAACGTGAATTGC
TCAACAGTATGGGCATTTCGCAGCCTACCGTGGTGTTCGTTTCCAAAAAGGGGTTGCAAAAAATTTTGAA
CGTGCAAAAAAAGCTCCCAATCATCCAAAAAATTATTATCATGGATTCTAAAACGGATTACCAGGGATTT
CAGTCGATGTACACGTTCGTCACATCTCATCTACCTCCCGGTTTTAATGAATACGATTTTGTGCCAGAGT
CCTTCGATAGGGACAAGACAATTGCACTGATCATGAACTCCTCTGGATCTACTGGTCTGCCTAAAGGTGT
CGCTCTGCCTCATAGAACTGCCTGCGTGAGATTCTCGCATGCCAGAGATCCTATTTTTGGCAATCAAATC
ATTCCGGATACTGCGATTTTAAGTGTTGTTCCATTCCATCACGGTTTTGGAATGTTTACTACACTCGGAT
ATTTGATATGTGGATTTCGAGTCGTCTTAATGTATAGATTTGAAGAAGAGCTGTTTCTGAGGAGCCTTCA
GGATTACAAGATTCAAAGTGCGCTGCTGGTGCCAACCCTATTCTCCTTCTTCGCCAAAAGCACTCTGATT
GACAAATACGATTTATCTAATTTACACGAAATTGCTTCTGGTGGCGCTCCCCTCTCTAAGGAAGTCGGGG
AAGCGGTTGCCAAGAGGTTCCATCTGCCAGGTATCAGGCAAGGATATGGGCTCACTGAGACTACATCAGC
TATTCTGATTACACCCGAGGGGGATGATAAACCGGGCGCGGTCGGTAAAGTTGTTCCATTTTTTGAAGCG
AAGGTTGTGGATCTGGATACCGGGAAAACGCTGGGCGTTAATCAAAGAGGCGAACTGTGTGTGAGAGGTC
CTATGATTATGTCCGGTTATGTAAACAATCCGGAAGCGACCAACGCCTTGATTGACAAGGATGGATGGCT
ACATTCTGGAGACATAGCTTACTGGGACGAAGACGAACACTTCTTCATCGTTGACCGCCTGAAGTCTCTG
ATTAAGTACAAAGGCTATCAGGTGGCTCCCGCTGAATTGGAATCCATCTTGCTCCAACACCCCAACATCT
TCGACGCAGGTGTCGCAGGTCTTCCCGACGATGACGCCGGTGAACTTCCCGCCGCCGTTGTTGTTTTGGA
GCACGGAAAGACGATGACGGAAAAAGAGATCGTGGATTACGTCGCCAGTCAAGTAACAACCGCGAAAAAG
TTGCGCGGAGGAGTTGTGTTTGTGGACGAAGTACCGAAAGGTCTTACCGGAAAACTCGACGCAAGAAAAA
TCAGAGAGATCCTCATAAAGGCCAAGAAGGGCGGAAAGATCGCCGTGTAATTCTAGAGTCGGGGCGGCCG
GCCGCTTCGAGCAGACATGATAAGATACATTGATGAGTTTGGACAAACCACAACTAGAATGCAGTGAAAA
AAATGCTTTATTTGTGAAATTTGTGATGCTATTGCTTTATTTGTAACCATTATAAGCTGCAATAAACAAG
TTAACAACAACAATTGCATTCATTTTATGTTTCAGGTTCAGGGGGAGGTGTGGGAGGTTTTTTAAAGCAA
GTAAAACCTCTACAAATGTGGTAAAATCGATAAGGATCCGTCGACCGATGCCCTTGAGAGCCTTCAACCC
AGTCAGCTCCTTCCGGTGGGCGCGGGGCATGACTATCGTCGCCGCACTTATGACTGTCTTCTTTATCATG
CAACTCGTAGGACAGGTGCCGGCAGCGCTCTTCCGCTTCCTCGCTCACTGACTCGCTGCGCTCGGTCGTT
CGGCTGCGGCGAGCGGTATCAGCTCACTCAAAGGCGGTAATACGGTTATCCACAGAATCAGGGGATAACG
CAGGAAAGAACATGTGAGCAAAAGGCCAGCAAAAGGCCAGGAACCGTAAAAAGGCCGCGTTGCTGGCGTT
TTTCCATAGGCTCCGCCCCCCTGACGAGCATCACAAAAATCGACGCTCAAGTCAGAGGTGGCGAAACCCG
ACAGGACTATAAAGATACCAGGCGTTTCCCCCTGGAAGCTCCCTCGTGCGCTCTCCTGTTCCGACCCTGC
CGCTTACCGGATACCTGTCCGCCTTTCTCCCTTCGGGAAGCGTGGCGCTTTCTCATAGCTCACGCTGTAG
GTATCTCAGTTCGGTGTAGGTCGTTCGCTCCAAGCTGGGCTGTGTGCACGAACCCCCCGTTCAGCCCGAC
CGCTGCGCCTTATCCGGTAACTATCGTCTTGAGTCCAACCCGGTAAGACACGACTTATCGCCACTGGCAG
CAGCCACTGGTAACAGGATTAGCAGAGCGAGGTATGTAGGCGGTGCTACAGAGTTCTTGAAGTGGTGGCC
TAACTACGGCTACACTAGAAGAACAGTATTTGGTATCTGCGCTCTGCTGAAGCCAGTTACCTTCGGAAAA
AGAGTTGGTAGCTCTTGATCCGGCAAACAAACCACCGCTGGTAGCGGTGGTTTTTTTGTTTGCAAGCAGC
AGATTACGCGCAGAAAAAAAGGATCTCAAGAAGATCCTTTGATCTTTTCTACGGGGTCTGACGCTCAGTG
GAACGAAAACTCACGTTAAGGGATTTTGGTCATGAGATTATCAAAAAGGATCTTCACCTAGATCCTTTTA
AATTAAAAATGAAGTTTTAAATCAATCTAAAGTATATATGAGTAAACTTGGTCTGACAGTTACCAATGCT
TAATCAGTGAGGCACCTATCTCAGCGATCTGTCTATTTCGTTCATCCATAGTTGCCTGACTCCCCGTCGT
GTAGATAACTACGATACGGGAGGGCTTACCATCTGGCCCCAGTGCTGCAATGATACCGCGAGACCCACGC
TCACCGGCTCCAGATTTATCAGCAATAAACCAGCCAGCCGGAAGGGCCGAGCGCAGAAGTGGTCCTGCAA
CTTTATCCGCCTCCATCCAGTCTATTAATTGTTGCCGGGAAGCTAGAGTAAGTAGTTCGCCAGTTAATAG
TTTGCGCAACGTTGTTGCCATTGCTACAGGCATCGTGGTGTCACGCTCGTCGTTTGGTATGGCTTCATTC
AGCTCCGGTTCCCAACGATCAAGGCGAGTTACATGATCCCCCATGTTGTGCAAAAAAGCGGTTAGCTCCT
TCGGTCCTCCGATCGTTGTCAGAAGTAAGTTGGCCGCAGTGTTATCACTCATGGTTATGGCAGCACTGCA
TAATTCTCTTACTGTCATGCCATCCGTAAGATGCTTTTCTGTGACTGGTGAGTACTCAACCAAGTCATTC
TGAGAATAGTGTATGCGGCGACCGAGTTGCTCTTGCCCGGCGTCAATACGGGATAATACCGCGCCACATA
GCAGAACTTTAAAAGTGCTCATCATTGGAAAACGTTCTTCGGGGCGAAAACTCTCAAGGATCTTACCGCT
GTTGAGATCCAGTTCGATGTAACCCACTCGTGCACCCAACTGATCTTCAGCATCTTTTACTTTCACCAGC
GTTTCTGGGTGAGCAAAAACAGGAAGGCAAAATGCCGCAAAAAAGGGAATAAGGGCGACACGGAAATGTT
GAATACTCATACTCTTCCTTTTTCAATATTATTGAAGCATTTATCAGGGTTATTGTCTCATGAGCGGATA
CATATTTGAATGTATTTAGAAAAATAAACAAATAGGGGTTCCGCGCACATTTCCCCGAAAAGTGCCACCT
G
[124 nt withheld, positions 4482-4605]
C
[91 nt withheld, positions 4607-4697]
A
[49 nt withheld, positions 4699-4747]
CCTTTGACGTTGGAGTCCACGTTCTTT
[37 nt withheld, positions 4775-4811]
ACCCTATCTCGGTCTATTCTTTTGATTTATAAGGGATTTTGCCGATTTCGGCCTATTGGTTAAAAAATGA
GCTGATTTAACAAAAATTTAACGCGAATTTTAACAAAATATTAACGCTTACAATTTGCCATTCGCCATTC
AGGCTGCGCAACTGTTGGGAAGGGCGATCGGTGCGGGCCTCTTCGCTATTACGCCAGCCCAAGCTACCAT
GATAAGTAAGTAATATTAAGGTACGGGAGGTACTTGGAGCGGCCGCAATAAAATATCTTTATTTTCATTA
CATCTGTGTGTTGGTTTTTTGTGTGAATCGATAGTACT
Features (pLannotate 1.2.2; 11 found; start..end, strand, type, name):
      1..92      +  misc_feature   pause site: RNA polymerase II transcriptional pause signal from the human α2 globin gene
    498..2150    +  CDS            luciferase: firefly luciferase; luc+; enhanced luc+ version of the luciferase gene
   2191..2312    -  polyA_signal   SV40 poly(A) signal: SV40 polyadenylation signal
   2335..2403    -  CDS            large T antigen (fragment): large T antigen from SV40 (simian virus 40)
   2419..2551    +  CDS            TcR (fragment): tetracycline efflux protein; tet; confers resistance to tetracycline
   2731..3319    -  rep_origin     ori: high-copy-number ColE1/pMB1/pBR322/pUC origin of replication
   3490..4350    -  CDS            AmpR: β-lactamase; bla; confers resistance to ampicillin, carbenicillin, and related antibiotics
   4351..4455    -  promoter       AmpR promoter: bla
   4482..4910    +  rep_origin     f1 ori (sequence partly withheld): f1 bacteriophage origin of replication; arrow indicates direction of (+) strand synthesis
   4942..5009    -  CDS            lacZα (fragment): LacZα fragment of β-galactosidase; lacZ fragment
   5068..5116    +  polyA_signal   poly(A) signal: synthetic polyadenylation signal
