[The description below was written by a language model from this plasmid's Addgene catalogue record and pLannotate feature annotations shown in this document.]
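Description:
mTph2p(330bp)-mut1-Luc is a firefly luciferase promoter-reporter plasmid built on the pGL3 backbone for transient transfection into mammalian cells. It is propagated in E. coli as a high-copy plasmid through a ColE1/pUC-type origin and selected with ampicillin via the β-lactamase gene and its native promoter. An f1 bacteriophage origin is also present. The short annotated fragments of lacZα, the tetracycline resistance gene and SV40 large T antigen appear to be non-functional backbone remnants.

The payload is the proximal 330 bp of the mouse Tph2 (tryptophan hydroxylase 2) promoter, inserted by Gibson cloning upstream of the luc+ coding sequence, and carrying a point mutation at the first of its RRE sites, the response elements recognised by REV-ERB/ROR nuclear receptors. The promoter itself is not annotated in the feature table, but the unannotated interval between the upstream pause site and the start of the luciferase open reading frame is where it would lie. Although the catalogue lists luciferase as a C-terminal tag, the arrangement is a transcriptional reporter rather than a protein fusion. A synthetic poly(A) signal and an RNA polymerase II pause site from the human α2 globin gene sit upstream of the promoter to block read-through transcription from the backbone and keep background low. An SV40 poly(A) signal lies downstream of the luciferase gene, although the table annotates it on the opposite strand.

The associated work concerns the circadian nuclear receptor REV-ERBα and serotonin synthesis in the dorsal raphe. The construct's likely use is comparison with the wild-type 330-bp reporter, and presumably other RRE mutants, to test whether RRE site 1 mediates regulation of Tph2 promoter activity.
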