Addgene plasmid #223664: mTph2p(330bp)-mut1-Luc
Purpose: Firefly-luciferase reporter expression driven by proximal 330-bp of mouse Tph2 promoter point mutation at RRE site 1
Depositing lab: Kyungjin Kim. Depositing organization: Daegu Gyeongbuk Institute of Science and Technology. Publication: Role of the circadian nuclear receptor REV-ERBalpha in dorsal raphe serotonin synthesis in mood regulation. Park I, Choi M, Kim J, Jang S, Kim D, Kim J, Choe Y, Geum D, Yu SW, Choi JW, Moon C, Choe HK, Son GH, Kim K. Commun Biol. 2024 Aug 15;7(1):998. doi: 10.1038/s42003-024-06647-y. PubMed 39147805.
Backbone
  Vector backbone: pGL3
  Vector type: Mammalian Expression, Luciferase
Growth in bacteria
  Bacterial resistance: Ampicillin, 100 μg/mL
  Growth temperature: 37°C
  Growth strain: DH5alpha
  Copy number: High Copy
Gene/Insert
  Gene/Insert name: mTph2 promoter
  Species: M. musculus (mouse)
  Entrez Gene: Tph2 (a.k.a. Ntph)
  Promoter: mTph2 promoter
  Tag / fusion protein: Firefly luciferase (C terminal on insert)
  Cloning method: Gibson Cloning
  Sequencing primers: 5′ ATCGATAGGTACCGAGCTCTTACG
Terms and licenses: Academic/Nonprofit Terms; Industry Terms: Not Available to Industry
How to cite: mTph2p(330bp)-mut1-Luc was a gift from Kyungjin Kim (Addgene plasmid # 223664 ; http://n2t.net/addgene:223664 ; RRID:Addgene_223664)
